>Addgene plasmid #229628 | pAAV.RMacL5ET-02.EGFP.BCA12.WPRE | addgene full sequence | sequence record 461581 | Addgene NGS Result
CTGCGCGCTCGCTCGCTCACTGAGGCCGCCCGGGCAAAGCCCGGGCGTCGGGCGACCTTTGGTCGCCCGG
CCTCAGTGAGCGAGCGAGCGCGCAGAGAGGGAGTGGCCAACTCCATCACTAGGGGTTCCTTGTAGTTAAT
GATTAACCCGCCATGCTACTTATCTACGTAGCCATGCTCTAGGAAGATCGGAATTCATTCGGGTCTTTTT
CCCGCGAGGCTTTGGGATTTGTTTTTGTCCGTTTGTCACCTGCAGTAGCCGAGGGCTAGTGGGTGGGCTG
TCTTTCAGGAGCGCGTTGTTGCGGTGGCAGCGAGTCGATGTTTGAGTGTAATTTAAGCCCAGGTGTTCGG
GTGCATTTGTTACCACGTTTCAAAGCAAACGCGGCTTCTTCCCTGGGAAACTACTTTGTGACTGAATTCT
TACCCGCCTCGTCCTGTTAAATTTCAGGATGTCAAACTTGGCACCCTGTTTCTGGTTTTCGTTTTTCTTA
GTATTACCACAGTGTGCAGAGAAGGCAGAGCTGCGTCTTCCTCTTTTATTTTTCCGTAGGTTACTGCTCA
GGTGGTTTGGTTACATGGGTAAGCTTTTTAGTGGTGATTTTTGAGAGATTTTGGTGAACCCATCACCCGA
GCAGTACAAACTGCAACCTATTTGTAGTTTTTTATTCTTCGCCCCCTCCCACCCTTTCCTCCAGAGTTCC
TAGTTTCCATGCTCTAGCCTGCAGGCAGGAACATCCAAACTGAGCAGCCGGGGTCCCCCCCACCCCCCAC
CCCGCCCCACGCGGCAACTTTGAGCCTGTGCTGGGACAGAGCCTCTAGTTCCTAAATTAGTCCATGAGGT
CAGAGGCAGCACTGCCATTGTAACGCGATTGGAGAGGATCACGTCACCGGACACGCCCCCAGGCATCTCC
CTGGGTCTCCTAAACTTGGCGGGGAGAAGTTTTAGCCCTTAAGTTTTAGCCTTTAACCCCCATATTCAGA
ACTGTGCGAGTTGGCGAAACCCCACAAATCACAACAAACTGTACACAACACCGAGCTAGAGGTGATCTTT
CTTGTCCATTCCACACAGGCCTTAGTAATGCGTCGCCATAGCAACAGTGTCACTAGTAGCACCAGCACTT
CCCCACACCCTCCCCCTCAGGAATCCGTACTCTCCAGTGAACCCCAGAAACCTCTGGAGAGTTCTGGACA
AGGGCGGAACCCACAACTCCGATTACTCAAGGGAGGCGGGGAAGCTCCACCAGACGCGAAACTGCTGGAA
GATTCCTGGCCCCAAGGCCTCCTCCGGCTCGCTGATTGGCCCAGCGGAGAGTGGGCGGGGCCGGTGAAGA
CTCCTTAAAGGCGCAGGGCGGCGAGCAGGTCACCAGACGCTGACAGCTACTCAGAACCAAATCTGGTTCC
ATCCAGAGACAAGCGAAGACAAGAGAAGCAGAGCGAGCGGCGCGTTCCCGATCCTCGGCCAGGACCAGCC
TTCCCCAGAGCATCCCTGCCGCGGAGCGCAACCTTCCCAGGAGCATCCCTGCCGCGGAGCGCAACTTTCC
CCGGAGCATCCACGCCGCGGAGCGCAGCCTTCCAGAAGCAGAGCGCGGCGCCGCTAGCGCCACCATGGTG
AGCAAGGGCGAGGAGCTGTTCACCGGGGTGGTGCCCATCCTGGTCGAGCTGGACGGCGACGTAAACGGCC
ACAAGTTCAGCGTGTCCGGCGAGGGCGAGGGCGATGCCACCTACGGCAAGCTGACCCTGAAGTTCATCTG
CACCACCGGCAAGCTGCCCGTGCCCTGGCCCACCCTCGTGACCACCCTGACCTACGGCGTGCAGTGCTTC
AGCCGCTACCCCGACCACATGAAGCAGCACGACTTCTTCAAGTCCGCCATGCCCGAAGGCTACGTCCAGG
AGCGCACCATCTTCTTCAAGGACGACGGCAACTACAAGACCCGCGCCGAGGTGAAGTTCGAGGGCGACAC
CCTGGTGAACCGCATCGAGCTGAAGGGCATCGACTTCAAGGAGGACGGCAACATCCTGGGGCACAAGCTG
GAGTACAACTACAACAGCCACAACGTCTATATCATGGCCGACAAGCAGAAGAACGGCATCAAGGTGAACT
TCAAGATCCGCCACAACATCGAGGACGGCAGCGTGCAGCTCGCCGACCACTACCAGCAGAACACCCCCAT
CGGCGACGGCCCCGTGCTGCTGCCCGACAACCACTACCTGAGCACCCAGTCCGCCCTGAGCAAAGACCCC
AACGAGAAGCGCGATCACATGGTCCTGCTGGAGTTCGTGACCGCCGCCGGGATCACTCTCGGCATGGACG
AGCTGTACAAGTAAGTTTAAACACAGGGTTAATCATTAACTACAGGCAGTAGTAACGCTCATCGTAGAGC
TTCAACATAGGACAGGTGCAGAGGTCATTGGAACAGCCGGAATCTTGTATTATCTATGACCTTGGACCAG
ACGCCAACACATGGAATTGCCTAGAAAGCAATCAACGCAATCAAGACACGCTCCACCGCTTAGAGTATAT
TAGCTGATGTCTTAGCACTGTCGGTTAAGGATCTGAACGCGAGCTCAGAGAGAGTGATGGTTAGGTCAAC
GTCATTTATGATCTCCGTCCAACCTTCATCCACAAGCGCCTACTGAATATATAGGTGGTCTCTCGCCGAT
AATAGTGGAAAGAGTCGTAATATGCATTATGCTGGACTAGCTACCGAGACTAAGGATGAGTTAGTCGATC
TTAGGACTTCACAACGATTGGATTCTCACGGTCAGTCGATATAAGGGACACGATAAGCTCCCAGTTAATC
GCCATTAATACCGACCATACGCGTGCAGGAGATGTTGCACCGTCAAGCCTATAGATAGCCACCGTGCGGC
CGCGATCGCTCAACCTCTGGATTACAAAATTTGTGAAAGATTGACTGGTATTCTTAACTATGTTGCTCCT
TTTACGCTATGTGGATACGCTGCTTTAATGCCTTTGTATCATGCTATTGCTTCCCGTATGGCTTTCATTT
TCTCCTCCTTGTATAAATCCTGGTTGCTGTCTCTTTATGAGGAGTTGTGGCCCGTTGTCAGGCAACGTGG
CGTGGTGTGCACTGTGTTTGCTGACGCAACCCCCACTGGTTGGGGCATTGCCACCACCTGTCAGCTCCTT
TCCGGGACTTTCGCTTTCCCCCTCCCTATTGCCACGGCGGAACTCATCGCCGCCTGCCTTGCCCGCTGCT
GGACAGGGGCTCGGCTGTTGGGCACTGACAATTCCGTGGTGTTGTCGGGGAAATCATCGTCCTTTCCTTG
GCTGCTCGCCTGTGTTGCCACCTGGATTCTGCGCGGGACGTCCTTCTGCTACGTCCCTTCGGCCCTCAAT
CCAGCGGACCTTCCTTCCCGCGGCCTGCTGCCGGCTCTGCGGCCTCTTCCGCGTCTTCGCCTTCGCCCTC
AGACGAGTCGGATCTCCCTTTGGGCCGCCTCCCCGCGATCGCAGACATGATAAGATACATTGATGAGTTT
GGACAAACCACAACTAGAATGCAGTGAAAAAAATGCTTTATTTGTGAAATTTGTGATGCTATTGCTTTAT
TTGTAACCATTATAAGCTGCAATAAACAAGTTAACAACAACAATTGCATTCATTTTATGTTTCAGGTTCA
GGGGGAGATGTGGGAGGTTTTTTAAAGCAAGTAAAACCTCTACAAATGTGGTAGTCGAAATTCCCGATAA
GGATCTTCCTAGAGCATGGCTACGTAGATAAGTAGCATGGCGGGTTAATCATTAACTACAAGGAACCCCT
AGTGATGGAGTTGGCCACTCCCTCTCTGCGCGCTCGCTCGCTCACTGAGGCCGGGCGACCAAAGGTCGCC
CGACGCCCGGGCTTTGCCCGGGCGGCCTCAGTGAGCGAGCGAGCGCGCAGCCTTAATTAACCTAATTCAC
TGGCCGTCGTTTTACAACGTCGTGACTGGGAAAACCCTGGCGTTACCCAACTTAATCGCCTTGCAGCACA
TCCCCCTTTCGCCAGCTGGCGTAATAGCGAAGAGGCCCGCACCGATCGCCCTTCCCAACAGTTGCGCAGC
CTGAATGGCGAATGGG
[124 nt withheld, positions 4077-4200]
C
[91 nt withheld, positions 4202-4292]
A
[49 nt withheld, positions 4294-4342]
CCTTTGACGTTGGAGTCCACGTTCTTT
[37 nt withheld, positions 4370-4406]
ACCCTATCTCGGTCTATTCTTTTGATTTATAAGGGATTTTGCCGATTTCGGCCTATTGGTTAAAAAATGA
GCTGATTTAACAAAAATTTAACGCGAATTTTAACAAAATATTAACGCTTACAATTTAGGTGGCACTTTTC
GGGGAAATGTGCGCGGAACCCCTATTTGTTTATTTTTCTAAATACATTCAAATATGTATCCGCTCATGAG
ACAATAACCCTGATAAATGCTTCAATAATATTGAAAAAGGAAGAGTATGAGTATTCAACATTTCCGTGTC
GCCCTTATTCCCTTTTTTGCGGCATTTTGCCTTCCTGTTTTTGCTCACCCAGAAACGCTGGTGAAAGTAA
AAGATGCTGAAGATCAGTTGGGTGCACGAGTGGGTTACATCGAACTGGATCTCAACAGCGGTAAGATCCT
TGAGAGTTTTCGCCCCGAAGAACGTTTTCCAATGATGAGCACTTTTAAAGTTCTGCTATGTGGCGCGGTA
TTATCCCGTATTGACGCCGGGCAAGAGCAACTCGGTCGCCGCATACACTATTCTCAGAATGACTTGGTTG
AGTACTCACCAGTCACAGAAAAGCATCTTACGGATGGCATGACAGTAAGAGAATTATGCAGTGCTGCCAT
AACCATGAGTGATAACACTGCGGCCAACTTACTTCTGACAACGATCGGAGGACCGAAGGAGCTAACCGCT
TTTTTGCACAACATGGGGGATCATGTAACTCGCCTTGATCGTTGGGAACCGGAGCTGAATGAAGCCATAC
CAAACGACGAGCGTGACACCACGATGCCTGTAGCAATGGCAACAACGTTGCGCAAACTATTAACTGGCGA
ACTACTTACTCTAGCTTCCCGGCAACAATTAATAGACTGGATGGAGGCGGATAAAGTTGCAGGACCACTT
CTGCGCTCGGCCCTTCCGGCTGGCTGGTTTATTGCTGATAAATCTGGAGCCGGTGAGCGTGGGTCTCGCG
GTATCATTGCAGCACTGGGGCCAGATGGTAAGCCCTCCCGTATCGTAGTTATCTACACGACGGGGAGTCA
GGCAACTATGGATGAACGAAATAGACAGATCGCTGAGATAGGTGCCTCACTGATTAAGCATTGGTAACTG
TCAGACCAAGTTTACTCATATATACTTTAGATTGATTTAAAACTTCATTTTTAATTTAAAAGGATCTAGG
TGAAGATCCTTTTTGATAATCTCATGACCAAAATCCCTTAACGTGAGTTTTCGTTCCACTGAGCGTCAGA
CCCCGTAGAAAAGATCAAAGGATCTTCTTGAGATCCTTTTTTTCTGCGCGTAATCTGCTGCTTGCAAACA
AAAAAACCACCGCTACCAGCGGTGGTTTGTTTGCCGGATCAAGAGCTACCAACTCTTTTTCCGAAGGTAA
CTGGCTTCAGCAGAGCGCAGATACCAAATACTGTTCTTCTAGTGTAGCCGTAGTTAGGCCACCACTTCAA
GAACTCTGTAGCACCGCCTACATACCTCGCTCTGCTAATCCTGTTACCAGTGGCTGCTGCCAGTGGCGAT
AAGTCGTGTCTTACCGGGTTGGACTCAAGACGATAGTTACCGGATAAGGCGCAGCGGTCGGGCTGAACGG
GGGGTTCGTGCACACAGCCCAGCTTGGAGCGAACGACCTACACCGAACTGAGATACCTACAGCGTGAGCT
ATGAGAAAGCGCCACGCTTCCCGAAGGGAGAAAGGCGGACAGGTATCCGGTAAGCGGCAGGGTCGGAACA
GGAGAGCGCACGAGGGAGCTTCCAGGGGGAAACGCCTGGTATCTTTATAGTCCTGTCGGGTTTCGCCACC
TCTGACTTGAGCGTCGATTTTTGTGATGCTCGTCAGGGGGGCGGAGCCTATGGAAAAACGCCAGCAACGC
GGCCTTTTTACGGTTCCTGGCCTTTTGCTGGCCTTTTGCTCACATGTTCTTTCCTGCGTTATCCCCTGAT
TCTGTGGATAACCGTATTACCGCCTTTGAGTGAGCTGATACCGCTCGCCGCAGCCGAACGACCGAGCGCA
GCGAGTCAGTGAGCGAGGAAGCGGAAGAGCGCCCAATACGCAAACCGCCTCTCCCCGCGCGTTGGCCGAT
TCATTAATGCAGCTGGCACGACAGGTTTCCCGACTGGAAAGCGGGCAGTGAGCGCAACGCAATTAATGTG
AGTTAGCTCACTCATTAGGCACCCCAGGCTTTACACTTTATGCTTCCGGCTCGTATGTTGTGTGGAATTG
TGAGCGGATAACAATTTCACACAGGAAACAGCTATGACCATGATTACGCCAGATTTAATTAAGGCCTTAA
TTAGG
Features (pLannotate 1.2.2; 15 found; start..end, strand, type, name):
   1605..2324    +  CDS            EGFP: the original enhanced GFP (Yang et al., 1996) mammalian codon-optimized
   2880..3466    +  misc_feature   WPRE: woodchuck hepatitis virus posttranscriptional regulatory element
   3481..3602    -  polyA_signal   SV40 poly(A) signal: SV40 polyadenylation signal
   3625..3693    -  CDS            large T antigen (fragment): large T antigen from SV40 (simian virus 40)
   3771..3901    +  repeat_region  AAV2 ITR (fragment): inverted terminal repeat of adeno-associated virus serotype 2 inverted
   3915..4072    +  CDS            lacZα (fragment): LacZα fragment of β-galactosidase; lacZ fragment
   4077..4505    +  rep_origin     f1 ori (sequence partly withheld): f1 bacteriophage origin of replication; arrow indicates direction of (+) strand synthesis
   4558..4662    +  promoter       AmpR promoter: bla
   4663..5523    +  CDS            AmpR: β-lactamase; bla; confers resistance to ampicillin, carbenicillin, and related antibiotics
   5694..6282    +  rep_origin     ori: high-copy-number ColE1/pMB1/pBR322/pUC origin of replication
   6465..6557    +  CDS            lacI (fragment): lac repressor; lacI; The lac repressor binds to the lac operator to inhibit transcription in E. coli. This inhibition can be relieved by adding lactose or isopropyl-β-D-thiogalactopyranoside (IPTG).
   6570..6591    +  protein_bind   CAP binding site: CAP binding activates transcription in the presence of cAMP. E. coli catabolite activator protein
   6606..6636    +  promoter       lac promoter: promoter for the E. coli lac operon
   6644..6660    +  protein_bind   lac operator: The lac repressor binds to the lac operator to inhibit transcription in E. coli. This inhibition can be relieved by adding lactose or isopropyl-β-D-thiogalactopyranoside (IPTG). lac repressor encoded by lacI
   6721..130     -  repeat_region  AAV2 ITR (fragment) (across the origin): inverted terminal repeat of adeno-associated virus serotype 2 inverted
