[The description below was written by a language model from this plasmid's Addgene catalogue record and pLannotate feature annotations shown in this document.]
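Description:
pAAV.RMacL5ET-02.EGFP.BCA12.WPRE is an AAV transfer plasmid built on the pEMS2115 backbone and catalogued as a mammalian expression vector. It is maintained in E. coli through a high-copy ColE1/pUC-type origin and selected with ampicillin via the AmpR (β-lactamase) gene and its own promoter. The backbone also carries an f1 phage origin and leftover lac cloning elements (lacZα and lacI fragments, CAP site, lac promoter and operator) that play no part in the payload. Two AAV2 inverted terminal repeats, both annotated as fragments, flank the expression cassette. ITRs are the cis elements needed for replication and packaging of the intervening DNA into recombinant AAV particles. They are recombination-prone, which fits the use of a stable cloning strain.

Between the ITRs, the synthetic insert comprises RMacL5ET-02, EGFP and BCA12. RMacL5ET-02 is described as an enhancer for layer 5 extratelencephalic projection neurons, from work using machine learning to identify enhancers in the rhesus macaque genome. The feature table does not annotate the roughly 1.5 kb between the upstream ITR and EGFP, where the enhancer and any minimal promoter presumably sit, and the record does not state what core promoter is used. EGFP serves as the fluorescent reporter of enhancer activity. An unannotated stretch between EGFP and the WPRE may hold the BCA12 element, whose name suggests a barcode, though the record does not define it. The WPRE boosts transcript stability and expression. An SV40 poly(A) signal follows, annotated on the reverse strand alongside a small large T antigen fragment. The construct is intended for cell-type-targeted transgene expression in L5 ET neurons.
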