Addgene plasmid #229628: pAAV.RMacL5ET-02.EGFP.BCA12.WPRE
Purpose: L5 extratelencephalic projection neuron Enhancer to drive transgene expression
Depositing lab: William Stauffer. Depositing organization: University of Pittsburgh (University, School of Medicine, and Cancer Institute). Publication: Machine learning identification of enhancers in the rhesus macaque genome. He J, Phan BN, Kerkhoff WG, Alikaya A, Hong T, Brull OR, Fredericks JM, Sedorovitz M, Srinivasan C, Leone MJ, Wirfel OM, Brown A, Dauby S, Tittle RK, Lin MK, Hooks BM, Bostan AC, Gharbawie OA, Byrne LC, Pfenning AR, Stauffer WR. Neuron. 2025 May 21;113(10):1548-1561.e8. doi: 10.1016/j.neuron.2025.04.030. PubMed 40403706.
Backbone
  Vector backbone: pEMS2115 (Addgene Plasmid #49140)
  Vector type: Mammalian Expression
Growth in bacteria
  Bacterial resistance: Ampicillin, 100 μg/mL
  Growth temperature: 37°C
  Growth strain: NEB Stable
  Copy number: High Copy
Gene/Insert
  Gene/Insert name: RMacL5ET-02.EGFP.BCA12
  Species: Synthetic
  Cloning method: Gibson Cloning
Terms and licenses: Academic/Nonprofit Terms; Industry Terms: Not Available to Industry
Depositor comments: Please visit https://doi.org/10.1101/2024.12.01.626253 for bioRxiv preprint.
How to cite: pAAV.RMacL5ET-02.EGFP.BCA12.WPRE was a gift from William Stauffer (Addgene plasmid # 229628 ; http://n2t.net/addgene:229628 ; RRID:Addgene_229628)
